LOCUS       Exported 5755 bp ds-DNA circular SYN 12-MAY-2021
DEFINITION  Reporter of botulinum toxin B cleavage.
ACCESSION   .
VERSION     .
KEYWORDS    pQL47 EGFP-VAMP-GST
SOURCE      synthetic DNA construct
  ORGANISM  synthetic DNA construct
REFERENCE   1 (bases 1 to 5755)
  AUTHORS   Liu Q, Sinnen BL, Boxer EE, Schneider MW, Grybko MJ, Buchta WC,
            Gibson ES, Wysoczynski CL, Ford CP, Gottschalk A, Aoto J, Tucker CL,
            Kennedy MJ
  TITLE     A Photoactivatable Botulinum Neurotoxin for Inducible Control of
            Neurotransmission.
  JOURNAL   Neuron. 2019 Jan 15. pii: S0896-6273(19)30003-0. doi:
            10.1016/j.neuron.2019.01.002.
  PUBMED    30704911
REFERENCE   2 (bases 1 to 5755)
  AUTHORS   .
  TITLE     Direct Submission
  JOURNAL   Exported May 12, 2021 from SnapGene Server 1.1.58
            http://www.snapgene.com
FEATURES             Location/Qualifiers
     source          1..5755
                     /organism="synthetic DNA construct"
                     /mol_type="other DNA"
     enhancer        61..364
                     /label=CMV enhancer
                     /note="human cytomegalovirus immediate early enhancer"
     promoter        365..568
                     /label=CMV promoter
                     /note="human cytomegalovirus (CMV) immediate early
                     promoter"
     primer_bind     519..539
                     /label=CMV-F
                     /note="Human CMV immediate early promoter, forward primer"
     regulatory      607..616
                     /regulatory_class="other"
                     /note="vertebrate consensus sequence for strong initiation
                     of translation (Kozak, 1987)"
     CDS             613..1329
                     /codon_start=1
                     /product="enhanced GFP"
                     /label=EGFP
                     /translation="MVSKGEELFTGVVPILVELDGDVNGHKFSVSGEGEGDATYGKLTL
                     KFICTTGKLPVPWPTLVTTLTYGVQCFSRYPDHMKQHDFFKSAMPEGYVQERTIFFKDD
                     GNYKTRAEVKFEGDTLVNRIELKGIDFKEDGNILGHKLEYNYNSHNVYIMADKQKNGIK
                     VNFKIRHNIEDGSVQLADHYQQNTPIGDGPVLLPDNHYLSTQSALSKDPNEKRDHMVLL
                     EFVTAAGITLGMDELYK"
     CDS             613..1329
                     /codon_start=1
                     /product="the original enhanced GFP (Yang et al., 1996)"
                     /label=EGFP
                     /note="mammalian codon-optimized"
                     /translation="MVSKGEELFTGVVPILVELDGDVNGHKFSVSGEGEGDATYGKLTL
                     KFICTTGKLPVPWPTLVTTLTYGVQCFSRYPDHMKQHDFFKSAMPEGYVQERTIFFKDD
                     GNYKTRAEVKFEGDTLVNRIELKGIDFKEDGNILGHKLEYNYNSHNVYIMADKQKNGIK
                     VNFKIRHNIEDGSVQLADHYQQNTPIGDGPVLLPDNHYLSTQSALSKDPNEKRDHMVLL
                     EFVTAAGITLGMDELYK"
     primer_bind     complement(658..679)
                     /label=EGFP-N
                     /note="EGFP, reverse primer"
     primer_bind     complement(919..938)
                     /label=EXFP-R
                     /note="For distinguishing EGFP variants, reverse primer"
     primer_bind     1266..1287
                     /label=EGFP-C
                     /note="EGFP, forward primer"
     CDS             1759..2406
                     /codon_start=1
                     /product="glutathione S-transferase from Schistosoma
                     japonicum"
                     /label=GST
                     /translation="PILGYWKIKGLVQPTRLLLEYLEEKYEEHLYERDEGDKWRNKKFE
                     LGLEFPNLPYYIDGDVKLTQSMAIIRYIADKHNMLGGCPKERAEISMLEGAVLDIRYGV
                     SRIAYSKDFETLKVDFLSKLPEMLKMFEDRLCHKTYLNGDHVTHPDFMLYDALDVVLYM
                     DPMCLDAFPKLVCFKKRIEAIPQIDKYLKSSKYIAWPLQGWQATFGGGDHPPK"
     primer_bind     2364..2386
                     /label=pGEX 5'
                     /note="pGEX vectors, Glutathione-S-transferase, forward
                     primer"
     polyA_signal    2543..2664
                     /label=SV40 poly(A) signal
                     /note="SV40 polyadenylation signal"
     primer_bind     complement(2580..2599)
                     /label=SV40pA-R
                     /note="SV40 polyA, reverse primer"
     primer_bind     2634..2653
                     /label=EBV-rev
                     /note="SV40 polyA terminator, reverse primer"
     rep_origin      complement(2671..3126)
                     /direction=LEFT
                     /label=f1 ori
                     /note="f1 bacteriophage origin of replication; arrow
                     indicates direction of (+) strand synthesis"
     primer_bind     complement(2808..2829)
                     /label=F1ori-F
                     /note="F1 origin, forward primer"
     primer_bind     3020..3039
                     /label=F1ori-R
                     /note="F1 origin, reverse primer"
     promoter        3153..3257
                     /gene="bla"
                     /label=AmpR promoter
     promoter        3259..3616
                     /label=SV40 promoter
                     /note="SV40 enhancer and early promoter"
     primer_bind     complement(3282..3302)
                     /label=pBABE 3'
                     /note="SV40 enhancer, reverse primer for pBABE vectors"
     rep_origin      3467..3602
                     /label=SV40 ori
                     /note="SV40 origin of replication"
     primer_bind     3529..3548
                     /label=SV40pro-F
                     /note="SV40 promoter/origin, forward primer"
     CDS             3651..4445
                     /codon_start=1
                     /gene="aph(3')-II (or nptII)"
                     /product="aminoglycoside phosphotransferase from Tn5"
                     /label=NeoR/KanR
                     /note="confers resistance to neomycin, kanamycin, and G418
                     (Geneticin(R))"
                     /translation="MIEQDGLHAGSPAAWVERLFGYDWAQQTIGCSDAAVFRLSAQGRP
                     VLFVKTDLSGALNELQDEAARLSWLATTGVPCAAVLDVVTEAGRDWLLLGEVPGQDLLS
                     SHLAPAEKVSIMADAMRRLHTLDPATCPFDHQAKHRIERARTRMEAGLVDQDDLDEEHQ
                     GLAPAELFARLKASMPDGEDLVVTHGDACLPNIMVENGRFSGFIDCGRLGVADRYQDIA
                     LATRDIAEELGGEWADRFLVLYGIAAPDSQRIAFYRLLDEFF"
     primer_bind     complement(3705..3724)
                     /label=Neo-R
                     /note="Neomycin resistance gene, reverse primer"
     primer_bind     4315..4334
                     /label=Neo-F
                     /note="Neomycin resistance gene, forward primer"
     primer_bind     complement(4633..4652)
                     /label=TK-pA-R
                     /note="Thymidine kinase polyA, reverse primer"
     polyA_signal    4677..4724
                     /label=HSV TK poly(A) signal
                     /note="herpes simplex virus thymidine kinase
                     polyadenylation signal (Cole and Stacy, 1985)"
     rep_origin      5053..5641
                     /direction=RIGHT
                     /label=ori
                     /note="high-copy-number ColE1/pMB1/pBR322/pUC origin of
                     replication"
     primer_bind     5542..5561
                     /label=pBR322ori-F
                     /note="pBR322 origin, forward primer"
ORIGIN
        1 tagttattaa tagtaatcaa ttacggggtc attagttcat agcccatata tggagttccg
       61 cgttacataa cttacggtaa atggcccgcc tggctgaccg cccaacgacc cccgcccatt
      121 gacgtcaata atgacgtatg ttcccatagt aacgccaata gggactttcc attgacgtca
      181 atgggtggag tatttacggt aaactgccca cttggcagta catcaagtgt atcatatgcc
      241 aagtacgccc cctattgacg tcaatgacgg taaatggccc gcctggcatt atgcccagta
      301 catgacctta tgggactttc ctacttggca gtacatctac gtattagtca tcgctattac
      361 catggtgatg cggttttggc agtacatcaa tgggcgtgga tagcggtttg actcacgggg
      421 atttccaagt ctccacccca ttgacgtcaa tgggagtttg ttttggcacc aaaatcaacg
      481 ggactttcca aaatgtcgta acaactccgc cccattgacg caaatgggcg gtaggcgtgt
      541 acggtgggag gtctatataa gcagagctgg tttagtgaac cgtcagatcc gctagcgcta
      601 ccggtcgcca ccatggtgag caagggcgag gagctgttca ccggggtggt gcccatcctg
      661 gtcgagctgg acggcgacgt aaacggccac aagttcagcg tgtccggcga gggcgagggc
      721 gatgccacct acggcaagct gaccctgaag ttcatctgca ccaccggcaa gctgcccgtg
      781 ccctggccca ccctcgtgac caccctgacc tacggcgtgc agtgcttcag ccgctacccc
      841 gaccacatga agcagcacga cttcttcaag tccgccatgc ccgaaggcta cgtccaggag
      901 cgcaccatct tcttcaagga cgacggcaac tacaagaccc gcgccgaggt gaagttcgag
      961 ggcgacaccc tggtgaaccg catcgagctg aagggcatcg acttcaagga ggacggcaac
     1021 atcctggggc acaagctgga gtacaactac aacagccaca acgtctatat catggccgac
     1081 aagcagaaga acggcatcaa ggtgaacttc aagatccgcc acaacatcga ggacggcagc
     1141 gtgcagctcg ccgaccacta ccagcagaac acccccatcg gcgacggccc cgtgctgctg
     1201 cccgacaacc actacctgag cacccagtcc gccctgagca aagaccccaa cgagaagcgc
     1261 gatcacatgg tcctgctgga gttcgtgacc gccgccggga tcactctcgg catggacgag
     1321 ctgtacaagt actcagatct cgagctcaag cttcgaattc tgcagtcgac ggtaccgagc
     1381 tcggatccac tagtccagtg tggtggaatt gcccttatgt ctacaggtcc aactgctgcc
     1441 actggcagta atcgaagact tcagcagaca caaaatcaag tagatgaggt ggtggacata
     1501 atgcgagtta acgtggacaa ggttctggaa agagaccaga agctctctga gttagacgac
     1561 cgtgcagacg cactgcaggc aggcgcttct caatttgaaa cgagcgcagc caagttgaag
     1621 aggaaatatt ggtggaagaa ttgcaagatg tgggcaatcg ggattactgt tctggttatc
     1681 ttcatcatca tcatcatcgt gtgggttgtc tcttccgcgg gtggaggttc aggaggaggc
     1741 ggccgcatga ccaagttacc tatactaggt tattggaaaa ttaagggcct tgtgcaaccc
     1801 actcgacttc ttttggaata tcttgaagaa aaatatgaag agcatttgta tgagcgcgat
     1861 gaaggtgata aatggcgaaa caaaaagttt gaattgggtt tggagtttcc caatcttcct
     1921 tattatattg atggtgatgt taaattaaca cagtctatgg ccatcatacg ttatatagct
     1981 gacaagcaca acatgttggg tggttgtcca aaagagcgtg cagagatttc aatgcttgaa
     2041 ggagcggttt tggatattag atacggtgtt tcgagaattg catatagtaa agactttgaa
     2101 actctcaaag ttgattttct tagcaagcta cctgaaatgc tgaaaatgtt cgaagatcgt
     2161 ttatgtcata aaacatattt aaatggtgat catgtaaccc atcctgactt catgttgtat
     2221 gacgctcttg atgttgtttt atacatggac ccaatgtgcc tggatgcgtt cccaaaatta
     2281 gtttgtttta aaaaacgtat tgaagctatc ccacaaattg ataagtactt gaaatccagc
     2341 aagtatatag catggccttt gcagggctgg caagccacgt ttggtggtgg cgaccatcct
     2401 ccaaaatcgg atcatctggt ttgagtctag ataactgatc ataatcagcc ataccacatt
     2461 tgtagaggtt ttacttgctt taaaaaacct cccacacctc cccctgaacc tgaaacataa
     2521 aatgaatgca attgttgttg ttaacttgtt tattgcagct tataatggtt acaaataaag
     2581 caatagcatc acaaatttca caaataaagc atttttttca ctgcattcta gttgtggttt
     2641 gtccaaactc atcaatgtat cttaacgcgt aaattgtaag cgttaatatt ttgttaaaat
     2701 tcgcgttaaa tttttgttaa atcagctcat tttttaacca ataggccgaa atcggcaaaa
     2761 tcccttataa atcaaaagaa tagaccgaga tagggttgag tgttgttcca gtttggaaca
     2821 agagtccact attaaagaac gtggactcca acgtcaaagg nnnnnnnnnn nnnnnnnnnn
     2881 nnnnnnnnnn nnnnnnnnnn nnnnnnnnnt nnnnnnnnnn nnnnnnnnnn nnnnnnnnnn
     2941 nnnnnnnnnn nnnnnnnnnn nnnnnnnnnn nnnnnnnnnn nnnnnnnnnn nnnnnnnnnn
     3001 ngnnnnnnnn nnnnnnnnnn nnnnnnnnnn nnnnnnnnnn nnnnnnnnnn nnnnnnnnnn
     3061 nnnnnnnnnn nnnnnnnnnn nnnnnnnnnn nnnnnnnnnn nnnnnnnnnn nnnnnnnnnn
     3121 nnnnnncagg tggcactttt cggggaaatg tgcgcggaac ccctatttgt ttatttttct
     3181 aaatacattc aaatatgtat ccgctcatga gacaataacc ctgataaatg cttcaataat
     3241 attgaaaaag gaagagtcct gaggcggaaa gaaccagctg tggaatgtgt gtcagttagg
     3301 gtgtggaaag tccccaggct ccccagcagg cagaagtatg caaagcatgc atctcaatta
     3361 gtcagcaacc aggtgtggaa agtccccagg ctccccagca ggcagaagta tgcaaagcat
     3421 gcatctcaat tagtcagcaa ccatagtccc gcccctaact ccgcccatcc cgcccctaac
     3481 tccgcccagt tccgcccatt ctccgcccca tggctgacta atttttttta tttatgcaga
     3541 ggccgaggcc gcctcggcct ctgagctatt ccagaagtag tgaggaggct tttttggagg
     3601 cctaggcttt tgcaaagatc gatcaagaga caggatgagg atcgtttcgc atgattgaac
     3661 aagatggatt gcacgcaggt tctccggccg cttgggtgga gaggctattc ggctatgact
     3721 gggcacaaca gacaatcggc tgctctgatg ccgccgtgtt ccggctgtca gcgcaggggc
     3781 gcccggttct ttttgtcaag accgacctgt ccggtgccct gaatgaactg caagacgagg
     3841 cagcgcggct atcgtggctg gccacgacgg gcgttccttg cgcagctgtg ctcgacgttg
     3901 tcactgaagc gggaagggac tggctgctat tgggcgaagt gccggggcag gatctcctgt
     3961 catctcacct tgctcctgcc gagaaagtat ccatcatggc tgatgcaatg cggcggctgc
     4021 atacgcttga tccggctacc tgcccattcg accaccaagc gaaacatcgc atcgagcgag
     4081 cacgtactcg gatggaagcc ggtcttgtcg atcaggatga tctggacgaa gagcatcagg
     4141 ggctcgcgcc agccgaactg ttcgccaggc tcaaggcgag catgcccgac ggcgaggatc
     4201 tcgtcgtgac ccatggcgat gcctgcttgc cgaatatcat ggtggaaaat ggccgctttt
     4261 ctggattcat cgactgtggc cggctgggtg tggcggaccg ctatcaggac atagcgttgg
     4321 ctacccgtga tattgctgaa gagcttggcg gcgaatgggc tgaccgcttc ctcgtgcttt
     4381 acggtatcgc cgctcccgat tcgcagcgca tcgccttcta tcgccttctt gacgagttct
     4441 tctgagcggg actctggggt tcgaaatgac cgaccaagcg acgcccaacc tgccatcacg
     4501 agatttcgat tccaccgccg ccttctatga aaggttgggc ttcggaatcg ttttccggga
     4561 cgccggctgg atgatcctcc agcgcgggga tctcatgctg gagttcttcg cccaccctag
     4621 ggggaggcta actgaaacac ggaaggagac aataccggaa ggaacccgcg ctatgacggc
     4681 aataaaaaga cagaataaaa cgcacggtgt tgggtcgttt gttcataaac gcggggttcg
     4741 gtcccagggc tggcactctg tcgatacccc accgagaccc cattggggcc aatacgcccg
     4801 cgtttcttcc ttttccccac cccacccccc aagttcgggt gaaggcccag ggctcgcagc
     4861 caacgtcggg gcggcaggcc ctgccatagc ctcaggttac tcatatatac tttagattga
     4921 tttaaaactt catttttaat ttaaaaggat ctaggtgaag atcctttttg ataatctcat
     4981 gaccaaaatc ccttaacgtg agttttcgtt ccactgagcg tcagaccccg tagaaaagat
     5041 caaaggatct tcttgagatc ctttttttct gcgcgtaatc tgctgcttgc aaacaaaaaa
     5101 accaccgcta ccagcggtgg tttgtttgcc ggatcaagag ctaccaactc tttttccgaa
     5161 ggtaactggc ttcagcagag cgcagatacc aaatactgtt cttctagtgt agccgtagtt
     5221 aggccaccac ttcaagaact ctgtagcacc gcctacatac ctcgctctgc taatcctgtt
     5281 accagtggct gctgccagtg gcgataagtc gtgtcttacc gggttggact caagacgata
     5341 gttaccggat aaggcgcagc ggtcgggctg aacggggggt tcgtgcacac agcccagctt
     5401 ggagcgaacg acctacaccg aactgagata cctacagcgt gagctatgag aaagcgccac
     5461 gcttcccgaa gggagaaagg cggacaggta tccggtaagc ggcagggtcg gaacaggaga
     5521 gcgcacgagg gagcttccag ggggaaacgc ctggtatctt tatagtcctg tcgggtttcg
     5581 ccacctctga cttgagcgtc gatttttgtg atgctcgtca ggggggcgga gcctatggaa
     5641 aaacgccagc aacgcggcct ttttacggtt cctggccttt tgctggcctt ttgctcacat
     5701 gttctttcct gcgttatccc ctgattctgt ggataaccgt attaccgcca tgcat
//
